Addgene plasmid #67114: pCellFree_G03 TCF25
Purpose: Standard for cell-free expression benchmarking.
Depositing lab: Kirill Alexandrov. Depositing organization: University of Queensland. Publication: Performance benchmarking of four cell-free protein expression systems. Gagoski D, Polinkovsky ME, Mureev S, Kunert A, Johnston W, Gambin Y, Alexandrov K. Biotechnol Bioeng. 2015 Aug 24. doi: 10.1002/bit.25814. PubMed 26301602.
Backbone
  Vector backbone: pCellFree_G03
  Vector type: Cell-free expression
Growth in bacteria
  Bacterial resistance: Ampicillin, 100 μg/mL
  Growth temperature: 37°C
  Growth strain: DH5alpha
  Copy number: High Copy
Gene/Insert
  Gene/Insert name: TCF25 (alt name: Transcription factor 25)
  Species: H. sapiens (human)
  Entrez Gene: TCF25 (a.k.a. FKSG26, Hulp1, NULP1, PRO2620, hKIAA1049)
  Promoter: T7
  Tag / fusion protein: His (N terminal on backbone); EGFP (N terminal on backbone)
  Cloning method: Gateway Cloning
  Sequencing primers: 5′ EGFP-C; 3′ T7 terminal
Terms and licenses: Academic/Nonprofit Terms; Industry Terms: Not Available to Industry
How to cite: pCellFree_G03 TCF25 was a gift from Kirill Alexandrov (Addgene plasmid # 67114 ; http://n2t.net/addgene:67114 ; RRID:Addgene_67114)
