[The description below was written by a language model from this plasmid's Addgene catalogue record.]
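Description:
pCellFree_G03 TCF25 is a cell-free expression plasmid built on the pCellFree_G03 backbone, carrying the human TCF25 (transcription factor 25) open reading frame. It is propagated in E. coli as a high-copy plasmid under ampicillin selection; the record does not name the origin of replication, and no feature table is available, so finer details of the backbone, such as any translation-enhancing leader sequences, cannot be confirmed here.

The insert was introduced by Gateway recombination cloning, which places the coding sequence downstream of backbone-encoded elements and normally leaves recombination site sequences flanking it. Transcription is driven by the T7 promoter, so the template depends on T7 RNA polymerase supplied in a coupled transcription-translation reaction. The listed 3′ sequencing primer suggests that a T7 terminator lies downstream of the insert. The backbone supplies two N-terminal fusion partners, a His tag and EGFP, so the product is a His-EGFP-TCF25 fusion protein. The His tag allows affinity capture or immunodetection, while EGFP gives a fluorescent readout of how much fusion protein is made and can be used to follow the product without purification.

The stated purpose is to serve as a standard for benchmarking cell-free expression. It comes from work comparing the performance of four cell-free protein expression systems, where a defined fluorescently tagged human protein template of this kind allows yield and product quality to be compared across lysates. The record does not describe any use in living cells.
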