>Addgene plasmid #67114 | pCellFree_G03 TCF25 | addgene partial sequence | sequence record 120875 | EGFP-N 5'-CGTCGCCGTCCAGCTCGACCAG-3'
TCGCCCTTGCTTGTGCCGTGGTGATGGTGGTGATGGTGGTGACCAGAGGTGCCCATGGTTTCACTTACGT
GTTTAATGTCTTTACAGACTTTATACATTACTGTCATGGTTAAATAAAATAAAATAAAATAAAATAAAAT
AAAATAAAATAAAATAAAATAAAATAAAATAAACTTAAGATGTCCCTATAGTGAGTCGTATTAGACGTCA
GGTGGCACTTTTCGGGGAAATGTGCGCGGAACCCCTATTTGTTTATTTTTCTAAATACATTCAAATATGT
ATCCGCTCATGAGACAATAACCCTGATAAATGCTTCAATAATATTGAAAAAGGAAGAGTATGAGTATTCA
ACATTTCCGTGTCGCCCTTATTCCCTTTTTTGCGGCATTTTGCCTTCCTGTTTTTGCTCACCCAGAAACG
CTGGTGAAAGTAAAAGATGCTGAAGATCAGTTGGGTGCACGAGTGGGTTACATCGAACTGGATCTCAACA
GCGGTAAGATCCTTGAGAGTTTTCGCCCCGAAGAACGTTTTCCAATGATGAGCACTTTTAAAGTTCTGCT
ATGTGGCGCGGTATTATCCCGTATTGACGCCGGGCAAGAGCAACTCGGTCGCCGCATACACTATTCTCAG
AATGACTTGGTTGAGTACTCACCAGTCACAGAAAAGCATCTTACGGATGGCATGACAGTAAGAGAATTAT
GCAGTGCTGCCATAACCATGAGTGATAACACTGCGGCCAACTTACTTCTGACAACGATCGGAGGACCGAA
GGAGCTAACCGCTTTTTTGCACAACATGGGGGATCATGTAACTCGCCTTGATCGTTGGGAACCGGAGCTG
AATGAAGCCATACCAAACGACGAGCGTGACACCACGATGCCTGTAGCAATGGCAACAACGTTGCGCAAAC
TATTAACTGGCGAACTACTTACTCTAGCTTCCCGGCACAATAAATAGACTGGATGG
