>Addgene plasmid #67114 | pCellFree_G03 TCF25 | addgene partial sequence | sequence record 120898 | T7term 5'-GCTAGTTATTGCTCAGCGG-3'
GGTACCACGCGTACCCAACACACGGACACATGCACGAACACGCATGCAGAGAGATCATACATCATCTATA
GAGAAGTACACGTAAAAGTAAGACTCGTCGTCTGCCAGCTACAACCGAGAAGGCGACGTGAAAGGAACAA
GAAAGGAGGAGGAGGGCGGCCGCTTACACCACTTTGTACAAGAAAGTTGGGCAGTCCCACTCCCCCTCCC
CCTCAGCGTCGTCCTCGTGCGGTGCCTCCAGGTCGTTGAGGTGGAAGTTGGCCATCATGTCGCGCACAGC
CAGCATCAGCCTGTTCAGGCCCTGGTTGCGGTTCAGACCCCCAGCCACTCCTTCCTCGGGCCTCTCCCCC
TCCATGGTATAGTTTGGCAACAGTGACCGGAAGAAGAGAGCAATGGTGTTTCCATGGCTGATAGGACTTA
GCCTCTCTGGCCTGACGTAGGAGTAGATTGTGTCCGAAGGAGGCAGAGGATCAAACCCCATCACAGACTG
CGTGGTCACGTCCGGGGGCAGGGCAGCGACGGCTTCCTTGATCTCAGAGAGGATCACATGGCGGTGGATA
TTCCTGGGTGCACGCTGGTAGAGCACCTTCCGCCGGTTCTCACAGGCTTCCACGGCTGGGTCCCCGGCGT
CCACTGCTTGCAGAACCTCGTGGACGTTCTCCTCCAGCCAGCTCATGGTGGCGGGCTCTTTCCAGAGAAA
GTGTGACCTCCCAAGGTACAGGTTCACCAGCTGGCTCAGGGCAGGGGGCTGGCTTATTTCAGCATTGGGT
CCAAAGAAGCGGTGACTGGAAACGCTGGCGTCGGGCCGCACACTGCAAGACTCGAGCAGGGGCAGGAGGA
CTCCAGGGAACATGGTGAGCGCCTGCTGTATCAGGAGAGAGGCCTTCTGCC
